>Addgene plasmid #157880 | pLG002 (BREX type I) | addgene full sequence | sequence record 320167 | Addgene NGS Result
TTTCCATAGGCTCCGCCCCCCTGACAAGCATCACGAAATCTGACGCTCAAATCAGTGGTGGCGAAACCCG
ACAGGACTATAAAGATACCAGGCGTTTCCCCCTGGCGGCTCCCTCGTGCGCTCTCCTGTTCCTGCCTTTC
GGTTTACCGGTGTCATTCCGCTGTTATGGCCGCGTTTGTCTCATTCCACGCCTGACACTCAGTTCCGGGT
AGGCAGTTCGCTCCAAGCTGGACTGTATGCACGAACCCCCCGTTCAGTCCGACCGCTGCGCCTTATCCGG
TAACTATCGTCTTGAGTCCAACCCGGAAAGACATGCAAAAGCACCACTGGCAGCAGCCACTGGTAATTGA
TTTAGAGGAGTTAGTCTTGAAGTCATGCGCCGGTTAAGGCTAAACTGAAAGGACAAGTTTTGGTGACTGC
GCTCCTCCAAGCCAGTTACCTCGGTTCAAAGAGTTGGTAGCTCAGAGAACCTTCGAAAAACCGCCCTGCA
AGGCGGTTTTTTCGTTTTCAGAGCAAGAGATTACGCGCAGACCAAAACGATCTCAAGAAGATCATCTTAT
TAATCAGATAAAATATTTCTAGATTTCAGTGCAATTTATCTCTTCAAATGTAGCACCTGAAGTCAGCCCC
ATACGATATAAGTTGTAATTCTCATGTTAGTCATGCCCCGCGCCCACCGGAAGGAGCTGACTGGGTTGAA
GGCTCTCAAGGGCATCGGTCGAGATCCCGGTGCCTAATGAGTGAGCTAACTTACATTAATTGCGTTGCGC
AACAGCACCACGTTCATCTTCCTTTTTTAACTGATTTTACAGAGACTTTAATACAGTTAAAATTTTATTT
CCTGAGCTGTAATCGATTAAGTTGATGCATTTAATGGGAATGATATAGGGTCATTTCCAGTCTCACTTAT
AGAAATGGCTAAAGCATGACTCTCGCCAAAACCGTTTATGTGTTGTACATAACGCGATCATCCCTCTCAC
AAATTGCCTTTTCTCATGGCATCTCGCCCGGTCCCCCATTACAATCACTTTTTGTTTTTTGCGAGCTGCA
TTCCAGTCTTCAGAGGGTTTTTCGATGATTAAAAATGACAAGGCATGGATAGGAGACTTGCTGGGCGGAC
CGCTCATGAGCAGGGAAAGCCGCGTCATTGCCGAACTGTTGCTAACCGATCCCGATGAACAGACATGGCA
AGAGCAAATTGTTGGCCACAACATTTTACAAGCCTCTTCTCCTAACACCGCAAAACGTTACGCGGCAACA
ATCAGGCTTCGCCTGAACACGCTGGATAAAAGCGCGTGGACATTGATTGCCGAAGGTAGTGAACGGGAAC
GCCAACAACTTCTGTTTGTGGCTCTGATGCTACATTCGCCGGTAGTTAAGGATTTTCTGGCTGAAGTGGT
GAACGATCTGCGCAGGCAGTTCAAGGAAAAGTTGCCTGGCAATAGCTGGAACGAATTTGTGAATAGCCAG
GTTCGCCTACATCCGGTACTCGCCAGCTACTCAGATTCATCTATTGCAAAAATGGGAAACAATCTGGTGA
AGGCGCTTGCTGAAGCGGGTTATGTGGATACGCCCCGCAGACGTAACCTGCAGGCAGTTTACCTTTTACC
GGAAACTCAGGCAGTGTTACAGCGCCTGGGACAACAGGACTTGATATCTATTCTGGAGGGAAAACGGTGA
TAGATCCCGTTCTTGAATATCGCCTGTCTCAAATCCAGAGTCGCATTAACGAAGATCGCTTCCTCAAAAA
TAACGGCTCCGGAAATGAAATTGGTTTTTGGATCTTTGATTATCCCGCGCAGTGCGAACTGCAGGTACGG
GAGCATTTGAAATATCTGCTCCGGCATCTGGAAAAGGACCATAAATTTGCCTGTCTGAATGTCTTCCAAA
TCATCATCGATATGCTCAATGAACGCGGCCTTTTCGAGCGCGTCTGCCAGCAGGAAGTCAAAGTGGGTAC
TGAGACGCTGAAAAAGCAGCTTGCTGGTCCGTTAAATCAGAAAAAGATCGCTGATTTTATAGCGAAAAAA
GTCGATCTGGCTGCCCAGGATTTTGTCATTCTTACCGGCATGGGCAACGCCTGGCCATTAGTACGCGGTC
ATGAACTGATGAGTGCCTTGCAGGATGTCATGGGGTTCACCCCACTGCTGATGTTTTATCCTGGCACCTA
CAGCGGGTACAACCTTTCCCCGCTCACAGACACCGGTTCACAAAATTATTATCGCGCTTTCAGACTGGTA
CCAGATACGGGACCCGCAGCAACATTGAATCCTCAATGAAGAGCATAACAATGAATATTGAACAGATTTT
TGAAAAACCTCTAAAACGAAATATAAACGGGGTAGTCAAAGCAGAGCAAACCGATGATGCCAGCGCGTAC
ATCGAGTTAGATGAATATGTCATCACCCGCGAACTGGAAAACCATCTTCGCCATTTCTTCGAATCCTATG
TTCCTGCCACTGGCCCGGAACGGATCCGTATGGAAAACAAGATCGGCGTATGGGTTTCAGGCTTCTTCGG
TTCAGGTAAATCGCACTTTATTAAGATTCTTTCTTATCTTTTATCTAACCGCAAAGTTACACATAACGGT
ACGGAACGTAATGCTTACTCCTTCTTTGAAGATAAAATCAAAGATGCATTATTCCTTGCCGATATTAACA
AAGCGGTGCATTACCCGACTGAAGTCATTCTGTTCAATATTGATTCGCGTGCCAACGTAGATGACAAAGA
AGATGCCATTCTTAAAGTCTTCCTGAAAGTTTTCAACGAACGCATTGGATACTGCGCTGATTTTCCGCAT
ATTGCCCATCTTGAGCGCGAGCTGGATAAACGCGGTCAGTATGAAACCTTTAAAGCCGCGTTTGCCGATA
TCAATGGCTCGCGCTGGGAAGACGAGCGCGACGCTTACTACTTCATCAGCGATGACATGGCACAAGCATT
AAGCCAGGCCACGCAGCAGAGTCTTGAATCCTCCCGCCAATGGGTGGAACAACTCGACAAAAACTTCCCG
CTGGATATCAATAATTTTTGCCAGTGGGTAAAAGAGTGGCTGGATGACAATGGTAAGAACATCCTCTTTA
TGGTGGATGAAGTCGGTCAGTTCATTGGCAAAAATACGCAAATGATGCTGAAGCTGCAGACTATTACTGA
AAACCTTGGGGTAATTTGCGGTGGCCGCGCATGGGTTATCGTGACTTCGCAGGCCGATATCAACGCGGCA
ATCGGTGGTATGAGCAGTCGCGACGGACAGGACTTCTCCAAGATCCAGGGGCGCTTCTCTACACGCCTGC
AACTTTCCAGCTCTAACACATCAGAAGTTATCCAGAAACGTTTGTTGGTAAAGACTGACGAAGCAAAAGC
GGCACTGGCAAAAGTGTGGCAAGAGAAAGCCGATATCCTGCGTAACCAGCTGGCTTTTGACACTACAACA
ACTACTGCACTACGTCCTTTTACCAGCGAAGAAGAGTTCGTTGACAACTACCCGTTTGTCCCGTGGCACT
ATCAGATTCTGCAAAAAGTGTTTGAATCTATTCGGACGAAAGGTGCAGCGGGTAAACAATTGGCCATGGG
TGAGCGTTCTCAGCTGGAGGCATTCCAGACGGCGGCGCAGCAAATCTCAGCGCAAGGGCTGGATTCTCTG
GTGCCTTTCTGGCGCTTCTATGCCGCCATTGAGAGCTTCCTGGAACCTGCCGTTAGCCGCACCATCACTC
AGGCTTGCCAGAATGGCATTCTTGATGAGTTCGATGGCAACCTGCTTAAAACGCTGTTCCTGATCCGCTA
TGTGGAAACGCTGAAAAGCACCCTGGATAACCTGGTCACATTGTCTATCGATAGGATCGATGCCGATAAA
GTTGAGTTGCGCCGCCGGGTCGAAAAAAGTCTCAACACGCTTGAACGCCTGATGCTCATTGCGCGCGTTG
AAGATAAATATGTGTTCCTGACCAACGAAGAGAAAGAGATCGAAAACGAGATCCGTAACGTTGATGTCGA
TTTCTCTGCGATCAACAAAAAACTGGCATCGATCATCTTTGATGACATTCTGAAAAGCCGTAAATATCGT
TATCCGGCTAACAAGCAAGACTTTGATATCAGCCGCTTCCTGAACGGGCATCCATTAGACGGCGCAGTGC
TTAACGATCTGGTGGTGAAGATCCTGACCCCTAAAGATCCGACTTATTCGTTCTATAACAGCGATGCGAC
CTGTCGCCCTTATACGTCAGAAGGCGACGGCTGTATTTTGATTCGTCTGCCCGAAGAGGGCCGTACCTGG
AGCGATATTGATTTAGTCGTCCAGACTGAAAAGTTCCTCAAAGATAACGCCGGGCAACGTCCGGAACAGG
CAACCCTGCTCTCAGAAAAAGCGCGTGAAAACAGCAACCGGGAAAAATTACTCCGTGTTCAGTTGGAATC
ACTACTTGCAGAAGCAGACGTCTGGGCGATTGGCGAACGCTTACCGAAAAAATCCTCCACGCCATCGAAC
ATTGTCGATGAAGCCTGCCGTTACGTGATTGAAAACACCTTCGGCAAGCTGAAGATGCTGCGGCCTTTTA
ACGGTGACATCTCCCGTGAAATTCATGCATTACTGACGGTTGAGAACGACACCGAACTGGATCTCGGTAA
CCTCGAAGAGTCCAACCCCGACGCCATGCGCGAGGTAGAAACCTGGATCAGCATGAATATCGAATACAAT
AAACCTGTGTATTTACGCGATATTCTGAACCATTTTGCGCGTCGCCCTTATGGCTGGCCCGAAGACGAAG
TGAAACTGCTAGTAGCCCGTCTGGCCTGCAAAGGTAAATTCAGCTTCAGCCAGCAAAACAACAACGTCGA
GCGAAAACAGGCGTGGGAGTTATTTAATAACAGCCGCCGCCATAGCGAATTGCGTCTGCATAAAGTTCGC
CGTCATGATGAAGCGCAGGTGCGTAAAGCCGCGCAAACCATGGCTGACATCGCTCAGCAGCCGTTTAACG
AACGGGAAGAGCCGGCGCTGGTTGAACATATTCGTCAGGTATTTGAAGAGTGGAAGCAAGAGCTGAACGT
ATTCCGCGCCAAGGCAGAGGGCGGAAACAATCCGGGGAAAAACGAGATTGAATCCGGTCTGCGCCTGCTT
AATGCCATTCTTAATGAGAAAGAAGATTTTGCCCTGATCGAAAAAGTCTCATCGCTGAAAGATGAACTTC
TGGATTTCAGCGAAGACCGTGAAGATTTGGTCGACTTCTACCGTAAGCAATTCGCCACCTGGCAAAAACT
GGGTGCTGCGCTGAATGGCAGCTTTAAATCTAACCGCAGCGCGCTGGAAAAAGACGCCGCAGCGGTTAAA
GCGCTGGGCGAGCTGGAAAGCATCTGGCAAATGCCGGAACCTTATAAGCATCTCAATCGCATCACGCCGT
TGATTGAACAGGTCCAGAACGTCAACCATCAGTTAGTCGAACAGCATCGCCAGCACGCCCTCGAACGCAT
TGACGCCCGCATTGAGGAAAGCCGTCAACGCTTGCTGGAAGCGCACGCCACGTCGGAGCTGCAAAACAGC
GTTCTGCTGCCGATGCAAAAAGCCAGAAAACGCGCTGAAGTCAGCCAGTCGATTCCGGAAATTTTGGCGG
AACAGCAAGAGACAAAAGCGCTGCAAATGGATGCAGATAAAAAGATTAACCTGTGGATCGACGAGCTGCG
TAAAAAGCAAGAAGCACAACTCCGGGCAGCAAATGAAGCTAAACGCGCTGCCGACTCAGAACAGACTTAT
GTTGTGGTGGAAAAAACCGTTATCCAACCGGTACCGAAAAAAACGCATCTGGTGAATGTCGCCAGTGAGA
TGCGTAATGCCACCGGTGGTGAAGTTCTGGAAACGACCGAACAGGTGGAAAAGGCGCTCGACACGTTACG
CACAACGCTGCTGGCCGTCATTAAAGCAGGCGATCGCATTCGCCTTCAGTAACTCCCATTTCAGGGCAGC
ACTCTGCTGCCCTTTGCAGGATTTTCTATGAATACCAATAACATTAAAAAATATGCCCCACAGGCCCGTA
ACGACTTCCGCGATGCGGTGATCCAGAAGCTAACGACGCTTGGGATCGCTGCAGATAAAAAAGGCAATTT
GCAGATTGCCGAGGCCGAAACCATTGGCGAGACCGTGCGTTACGGTCAGTTTGATTACCCGTTATCGACC
CTTCCCCGCCGCGAACGGCTGGTAAAACGCGCCCGTGAGCAGGGTTTTGAGGTGCTGGTTGAGCACTGCG
CCTACACCTGGTTTAACCGCTTATGTGCAATTCGCTATATGGAGCTACACGGTTATCTTGAGCACGGCTT
CCGTATGTTGTCCCACCCGGAGACGCCGACCGCGTTTGAGGTGCTGGATCATGTGCCGGAAGTGGCAGAA
GCCCTGCTGCCGGAAAATAAGGCGCAGCTGGTTGAAATGAAGCTTTCCGGTAATCAGGACGAAGCCCTGT
ACCGCGAACTGCTGCTGGGGCAGTGCCACGCCCTGCACCACGCGATGCCGTTCCTGTTTGAAGCGGTAGA
TGACGAAGCGGAACTGCTGTTGCCGGATAACCTGACCCGTACCGACTCTATTCTGCGTGGGCTGGTTGAT
GATATTCCGGAAGAAGACTGGGAGCAGGTAGAGGTTATCGGCTGGCTGTATCAGTTCTATATTTCGGAAA
AGAAAGATGCCGTGATTGGCAAAGTGGTGAAGAGCGAAGATATTCCTGCCGCCACCCAGCTGTTTACGCC
AAACTGGATTGTGCAGTATCTGGTACAAAACTCCGTTGGCCGCCAGTGGTTGCAGACCTACCCGGACTCG
CCGCTGAAAGACAAAATGGAGTACTACATCGAGCCTGCGGAACAAACGCCGGAAGTGCAGGCGCAGCTGG
CGGCGATTACCCCAGCCAGCATTGAACCCGAAAGTATTAAAGTGCTCGACCCAGCCTGCGGCTCCGGTCA
TATTTTGATTGAAGCCTATAATGTGCTGAAAAATATCTACGAAGAGCGTGGTTATCGCGGGCGTGATATT
CCACAACTGATTCTGGAAAATAATATTTTTGGTCTTGATATCGACGACCGCGCGGCACAGCTTTCCGGCT
TTGCATTATTAATGATGGCGCGTCAGGATGACCGCAGAATATTTACCCGCGATGTACGTCTGAATATTGT
CTCTTTGCAGGAAAGCCTGCATCTGGATATCGCCAAACTCTGGCAGCAACTGAATTTCCACCAGCAGGTA
CAAACCGGCAGTATGGGGGATATGTTTGCTGAAAATAACGCGTTAACCCAAACTGACAGCGCAGAATATC
AGCTGCTGATGCGCACGCTGAAACGCTTTGTGAATGCAAAAACGCTGGGCTCACTGATTCAGGTGCCGCA
GGAAGAAGAAGCGGAACTGAAGGTATTCCTGGACGCGTTGTATCGCCTGGAACAGGAAGGCGATTTCCAG
CAGAAGACGGCGGCAAAAGCGTTTATTCCGTTTATTCAGCAGGCGTGGATTTTAGCGCAGCGATATGATG
CGGTAGTGGCGAATCCGCCGTATATGGGGGGTAATTATATGGAGACAGAACTTAAGAATTTCGTCTCTTC
TTACTACCCTCAAGGAAAGGCGGATCTTTATTCTTCATTTATGGTCAGATTACTTTTACAATTAAAAGAT
AATCGCACTTTAAGCCTAATGACCCCCTTTACTTGGATGAATTTATCATCATTTGAAGAGCTCCGAAAAA
TTATACTTACAAATTTCAGCATTCAGTCATTAGTACAGCCTGAATATCATTCATTTTTTGAGTCAGCTTA
TGTCCCAATTTGTGCTTTTAGCATTTCAAATACCCCATTAAGCTGGAATGCAAAATTTTTTGATTTATCA
GATTTTTATGGAGAAAAAAATCAAGCTCCAAATTTTCAGTATGCAATTAAAAATGACAATAAATGTCATT
GGAAATATAACAGAATCACCACGGACTTTCTATGTACTCCCGGATATATCATTGCTTACTCTCTGCCTGA
TTCTGCGTTATCTTGCTTCAAAACATCCAAAAAACTTCATGATGTTTGCAATCTAAAACAAGGATTAATT
ACTGGTGATAATGAAAGATACCTAAGATTCTGGCATGAAATCAGCTATAACTCTTTCAGTCTCAATGAAA
AAAGAAAAAAAACAAAATGGTTCCCATATCAAAAAGGTGGTGCATACCGTAAATGGTATGGTAATAATGA
TTATGTTGTTGACTGGGAGAATGATGGTTATTCCATTAAAAACTTTTATAATGACAAAGGTAAATTACGC
TCACGCCCTCAAAACATACAATTTTATTGTAAAGAGGGTTTAACATGGACAAGTTTAACTATTTCGTCAC
TATCGATGAGATATGTACCAAATGGATATATTTTTGATGCAAAAGGACCTATGTGTTTTCCGAAATCCTC
TTTGGATATCTGGAATATTCTTGGCTATGCGAATAGCAAAGTAATAGATATATTTCTCAAACAATTAGCG
CCCACCATGGATTATTCTCAAGGGCCTGTTGGAAATGTCCCATTCAAATTTAACGATGGTGATTTGAACG
AGATAATAAAAGAACTCGTAAACATTCACAAACGTGACTGGGATGAAAATGAAACATCTTTTGAGTTTAA
GAGAGATATGTTGGTTCATTTTTCAAGAGATATTAACACTATTAAGGGTAGTTTTACACTAAGGCAAGGG
GAAAATAAAAAAGCGATTAACAGAACAAAATTTTTAGAAGAAATGAATAACTCTTTCTTTATAAATTGCT
TTAATCTAACTGATATTTTATCTCCAGAAATTGAACTAAACAAAATCACGTTAACGCATGCAACTATTGA
AATTGATATTCAAAAAATAATTTCATATGCAATAGGCTGCCAAATGGGACGTTACTCCCTTGATCGCGAA
GGTCTGGTATACGCTCATGAAGGCAATAATGGCTTCGCCGATCTTGTCGCCGAAGGTGCTTATAAAAGCT
TCCCGGCTGATAGTGACGGCATTCTGCCGCTAATGGATGAAGAGTGGTTTGACGATGACGTCACCTCTCG
CGTCAAGGAGTTTATCCGCACCGTTTGGGGCGAAGAATATTTGCGCGAAAACCTCGATTTTATAGCCGAA
GTTCTCAAGCCCAAAAAAGGCGAATCTGCGCTGGAGACCATTCGTCGCTATCTTTCCACCCAGTTCTGGA
AAGATCATCTGAAAATGTATAAAAAGCGTCCAATCTACTGGCTATTCAGCTCCGGTAAAGAGAAAGCGTT
TGAGTGCTTGGTGTATCTGCATCGCTATAACGATGCCACGCTGTCGAGAATGCGTACCGAATATGTGGTG
CCGCTGCTGGCGCGTTATCAGGCCAATATTGATCGCCTGAACGATCAACTTGATGAGGCTTCTGGCGGTG
AATCCACACGTCTGAAACGCGAACGCGACAGCCTGATCAAAAAATTCAGCGAACTGCGCAGCTATGACGA
TCGCCTGCGTCACTATGCTGATATGAGAATCAGTATTGATCTCGACGATGGCGTTAAGGTTAACTACGGC
AAGTTTGGCGATCTGCTGGCAGATGTCAAAGCCATCACCGGCAATGCCCCAGAGGTGATCTAAACCAGAC
GGCACGTTCTCCTGTTGCCGGGTTCTGCCCGGTGGCAAATACCACCGGGAAACGCGCCGCTGCTGACATT
TCTCCACCTCACTTCATGATAAAATGCGCCACCGTGTCAAAATCTCCTTTTCGCGTTTTGGCGCTTTCTT
ATTCATCGTAACAACATGGGATTGTGAACTTGCAAAATCAGGACTTTATTGCTGGCCTTAAAGCTAAATT
TGCCGAACATCGCATCGTTTTCTGGCACGATCCCGATAAACGTTTTATTGAGGAACTGGAACAGCTCAAG
CTTGAAAGCGTCACGCTAATCAACATGACCCACGAGTCACAGCTGGCGGTAAAAAAACGCATCGAGATTG
ATGAGCCAGAACAGCAGTTCCTGCTGTGGTTCCCCCATGATGCGCCGCCTCATGAACAAGACTGGCTGCT
GGATATCCGCCTTTACAGCAGCGAATTCCATGCCGATTTTGCCGCCATCACCCTGAACACGCTGGGCATT
CCCCAGCTTGGCCTGCGCGAGCATATTCAGCGACGCAAGGCCTTCTTCAGCACTAAACGCACGCAGGCGC
TGAAAAATCTGGCGACAGAACAGGAAGATGAAGCCTCGCTGGATAAGAAAATGATTGCGGTGATCGCTGG
CGCAAAGACCGCGAAAACCGAAGACATTTTGTTCAACCTGATTACCCAGTACGTTAACCAACAAATAGAA
GACGACAGCGAACTGGAAAACACGCAGGCGATGCTGAAACGCCACGGTCTGGACTCGGTATTGTGGGAAA
TGCTCAACCACGAAATGGGCTACCAGGCAGAGGAGCCATCGCTGGAAAACCTGCTCCTGAAACTGTTTTG
TACCGATCTCTCTGCCCAGGCCGACCCACAGCAGCGCGCCTGGCTGGAAAAAAATGTCCTGCTGACGCCA
TCCGGCAGAGCATCTGCCCTGGCATTTATGGTGACCTGGCGTGCCGATCGTCGCTATAAAGAGGCTTATG
ACTACTGCGCTCAGCAAATGCAGGCCGCCCTGCACCCGGAAGATCATTACCGACTCAGCTCGCCGTATGA
TTTGCACGAATGCGAAACCACCCTCAGCATCGAACAAACCATTATTCATGCGCTGGTAACACAGCTGCTG
GAAGAGAGCACCACGCTCGATCGGGAAGCCTTTAAAAAACTGCTCTCTGAGCGCCAGAGCAAATACTGGT
GTCAGACACAACCAGAGTATTACGCCATCTATGACGCATTGCGCCAGGCTGAGCGGTTGCTGAACCTGCG
CAATCGCCACATCGATGGTTTCCACTACCAGGACAGCGCCACCTTCTGGAAAGCCTACTGCGAAGAACTG
TTCCGCTTCGACCAGGCTTATCGCCTGTTTAATGAATATGCCTTGCTGGTTCACAGCAAAGGAGCGATGA
TCCTCAAGAGCCTGGATGATTATATCGAGGCGCTCTACAGCAACTGGTATCTGGCAGAGTTAAGCCGTAA
CTGGAACGAAGTGCTGGAAGCGGAAAATCGTATGCAGGCGTGGCAAATCCCTGGCGTGCCGCGTCAGCAG
AACTTCTTCAATGAGGTGGTGAAGCCACAGTTCCAAAATCCGCAAATCAAACGCGTGTTCGTGATAATTT
CCGATGCCCTGCGTTATGAAGTGGCGGAGGAGCTGGGGAATCAAATCAATACCGAGAAACGCTTTACCGC
AGAACTGCGCTCGCAGCTCGGCGTGCTCCCCAGCTACACCCAACTGGGAATGGCGGCATTGCTGCCCCAT
GAACAACTTTGCTATCAACCCGGTAACGGCGACATCGTTTATGCTGATGGGCTGTCGACCTCGGGTATTC
CTAACCGCGATACCATTCTGAAGAACTATAAGGGAATGGCGATAAAATCGAAGGACCTTCTGGAGTTAAA
AAATCAGGAAGGGCGAGACCTTATTCGCGATTACGAAGTGGTGTATATCTGGCATAACACGATTGATGCC
ACTGGCGACACGGCATCCACGGAAGATAAAACCTTCGAAGCGTGCCGCACGGCGGTGGCTGAACTGAAAG
ATTTAGTCACCAAGGTGATCAACCGCCTCCACGGCACACGCATTTTTGTTACGGCGGATCACGGTTTCCT
GTTCCAGCAACAGGCGCTTTCGGTTCAGGATAAAACCACTCTGCAAATTAAGCCGGAAAACACCATCAAG
AACCACAAACGCTTTATTATCGGCCATCAGCTTCCCGCCGATGATTTTTGCTGGAAAGGGAAAGTGGCGG
ATACCGCAGGCGTGAGCGACAACAGCGAGTTCCTGATTCCGAAAGGGATCCAGCGCTTCCATTTCTCTGG
CGGCGCGCGCTTCGTTCATGGCGGCACCATGTTGCAGGAGGTTTGCGTTCCGGTATTGCAGATAAAAGCC
CTGCAAAAAACCGCCGCAGAAAAACAGCCACAGCGCCGCCCGGTGGATATTGTCGCTTACCATCCGATGA
TTAAGCTAGTGAACAATATCGATAAAGTGAGCCTGTTGCAGACGCATCCGGTGGGCGAACTTTATGAACC
GCGTATCCTGAACATTTACATTGTCGACAACGCCAACAATGTGGTCTCGGGCAAAGAGCGCATCAGCTTT
GACAGTGATAACAACACCATGGAAAAACGCGTACGCGAAGTTACGCTGAAGCTGATTGGCGCTAACTTCA
ACCGTCGCAATGAGTACTGGTTGATACTGGAAGACGCACAAACGGAAACGGGGTATCAGAAGTACCCGGT
CATTATCGATCTGGCGTTCCAGGATGATTTCTTCTAAGTGAGGCGATATGCAAACCCATCATGATTTACC
TGTTTCAGGCGTATCCGCAGGGGAAATTGCCTCCGAGGGTTACGATCTGGACGCCCTGCTGAACCAGCAT
TTTGCTGGTCGCGTGGTGCGTAAAGATCTCACCAAGCAACTCAAGGAAGGGGCAAACGTCCCGGTGTATG
TGCTTGAGTATCTGCTCGGCATGTACTGCGCCTCTGACGATGACGATGTGGTCGAGCAAGGGTTGCAAAA
CGTTAAGCGTATTCTGGCTGATAACTATGTGCGCCCGGATGAAGCGGAGAAAGTGAAGTCGCTGATCCGC
GAGCGTGGTTCGTACAAAATCATCGATAAAGTGTCGGTGAAACTGAACCAGAAAAAAGACGTTTACGAAG
CCCAGCTTTCTAACCTCGGCATCAAAGACGCGCTGGTGCCCTCGCAGATGGTTAAAGACAACGAGAAGCT
ACTGACGGGCGGTATCTGGTGCATGATTACCGTCAACTATTTCTTTGAAGAAGGGCAGAAGACCTCACCC
TTCTCATTGATGACGCTCAAGCCTATCCAGATGCCGAATATGGATATGGAAGAGGTGTTCGATGCGCGTA
AACACTTTAACCGTGACCAGTGGATCGATGTGCTGCTGCGCTCGGTGGGTATGGAGCCCGCCAATATTGA
GCAACGCACCAAATGGCACCTTATCACCCGTATGATCCCGTTCGTGGAGAACAACTATAACGTTTGCGAG
CTGGGGCCGCGTGGCACCGGTAAAAGCCATGTGTATAAAGAGTGTTCTCCTAACTCCCTGTTAGTTTCCG
GCGGGCAAACGACCGTTGCCAACTTGTTCTACAACATGGCCAGTCGCCAGATCGGCCTGGTTGGCATGTG
GGATGTGGTAGCGTTCGACGAAGTCGCGGGGATCACTTTCAAAGATAAAGACGGCGTGCAAATCATGAAA
GATTACATGGCGTCAGGATCTTTCTCTCGCGGCAGAGATTCGATTGAAGGTAAAGCGTCGATGGTTTTCG
TCGGCAACATCAATCAAAGCGTAGAGACTCTCGTTAAAACCAGCCATTTGCTGGCACCATTTCCGACTGC
GATGATTGATACAGCATTTTTCGACCGCTTTCATGCCTATATTCCCGGTTGGGAAATCCCCAAAATGCGC
CCGGAATTCTTTACCAACCGTTACGGGCTGATTACGGATTATCTCGCTGAATATATGCGCGAAATGCGCA
AACGCAGTTTCTCTGATGCGATTGATAAATTCTTTAAGCTGGGTAACAACCTCAACCAGCGTGACGTTAT
TGCCGTTCGACGTACCGTGTCGGGGTTGTTAAAACTCATGCATCCCGATGGCGCGTACAGCAAAGAAGAT
GTGCGAGTCTGCCTGACCTATGCGATGGAAGTTCGCCGCCGCGTGAAAGAGCAACTTAAAAAACTGGGCG
GTCTGGAGTTCTTCGATGTGAACTTTAGCTACATCGACAACGAAACGCTGGAAGAGTTTTTTGTGAGCGT
ACCGGAACAGGGCGGCAGCGAACTTATTCCTGCCGGAATGCCAAAGCCGGGTGTTGTGCATCTGGTCACT
CAGGCAGAAAGCGGCATGACCGGGCTGTATCGTTTTGAAACACAGATGACTGCCGGTAATGGTAAGCATA
GTGTATCGGGTCTGGGTTCAAATACCTCCGCGAAAGAAGCTATCCGCGTCGGTTTCGATTACTTCAAAGG
CAATTTGAATCGGGTAAGCGCGGCCGCGAAATTCTCCGATCATGAATATCACCTTCATGTCGTTGAACTG
CATAATACTGGCCCAAGCACCGCAACCAGTCTTGCTGCGCTTATCGCTTTATGTTCGATATTGCTGGCAA
AACCGGTGCAGGAACAGATGGTGGTGTTGGGCAGTATGACGCTTGGTGGGGTAATTAACCCGGTGCAGGA
TCTTGCCGCCAGTTTGCAGCTCGCCTTCGACAGCGGTGCAAAACGGGTTCTGTTGCCGATGTCCTCGGCT
ATGGATATTCCAACGGTTCCGGCAGAGTTATTTACCAAGTTTCAGGTGAGTTTTTACTCAGACCCGGTTG
ATGCTGTTTATAAGGCGCTGGGTGTGAATTAACGTAGTAACTATTTTAATGAACCGCAATAACTAGCATA
ACCCCTTGGGGCCTCTAAACGGGTCTTGAGGGGTTTTTTGCTGAAACCTCAGGCATTTGAGAAGCACACG
GTCACACTGCTTCCGGTAGTCAATAAACCGGTAAACCAGCAATAGACATAAGCGGCTATTTAACGACCCT
GCCCTGAACCGACGACCGGGTCGAATTTGCTTTCGAATTTCTGCCATTCATCCGCTTATTATCACTTATT
CAGGCGTAGCACCAGGCGTTTAAGGGCACCAATAACTGCCTTAAAAAAATTACGCCCCGCCCTGCCACTC
ATCGCAATACTGTTGTAATTCATTTAACATTCTGCCGACATGGAAGCCATCACAGACGGCATGATGAACC
TGAATCGCCAGCGGCATCAGCACCTTGTCGCCTTGCGTATAATATTTGCCCATAGTGAAAACGGGGGCGA
AGAAGTTGTCCATATTGGCCACGTTTAAATCAAAACTGGTGAAACTCACCCAGGGATTGGCTGAGACGAA
AAACATATTCTCAATAAACCCTTTAGGGAAATAGGCCAGGTTTTCACCGTAACACGCCACATCTTGCGAA
TATATGTGTAGAAACTGCCGGAAATCGTCGTGGTATTCACTCCAGAGCGATGAAAACGTTTCAGTTTGCT
CATGGAAAACGGTGTAACAAGGGTGAACACTATCCCATATCACCAGCTCACCGTCTTTCATCGCCATACG
GAACTCTGGATGAGCATTCATCAGGCGGGCAAGAATGTGAATAAAGGCCGGATAAAACTTGTGCTTATTT
TTCTTTACGGTCTTTAAAAAGGCCGTAATATCCAGCTGAACGGTCTGGTTATAGGTACATTGAGCAACTG
ACTGAAATGCCTCAAAATGTTCTTTACGATGCCATTGGGATATATCAACGGTGGTATATCCAGTGATTTT
TTTCTCCATTTTAGCTTCCTTAGCTCCTGAAAATCTCGATAACTCAAAAAATACGCCCGGTAGTGATCTT
ATTTCATTATGGTGAAAGTTGGAACCTCTTACGTGCCGATCAACGTCTCATTTTCGCCAAAAGTTGGCCC
AGGGCTTCCCGGTATCAACAGGGACACCAGGATTTATTTATTCTGCGAAGTGATCTTCCGTCACAGGTAT
TTATTCGGCGCAAAGTGCGTCGGGTGATGCTGCCAACTTACTGATTTAGTGTATGATGGTGTTTTTGAGG
TGCTCCAGTGGCTTCTGTTTCTATCAGCTGTCCCTCCTGTTCAGCTACTGACGGGGTGGTGCGTAACGGC
AAAAGCACCGCCGGACATCAGCGCTAGCGGAGTGTATACTGGCTTACTATGTTGGCACTGATGAGGGTGT
CAGTGAAGTGCTTCATGTGGCAGGAGAAAAAAGGCTGCACCGGTGCGTCAGCAGAATATGTGATACAGGA
TATATTCCGCTTCCTCGCTCACTGACTCGCTACGCTCGGTCGTTCGACTGCGGCGAGCGGAAATGGCTTA
CGAACGGGGCGGAGATTTCCTGGAAGATGCCAGGAAGATACTTAACAGGGAAGTGAGAGGGCCGCGGCAA
AGCCGTT
Features (pLannotate 1.2.2; 14 found; start..end, strand, type, name):
      1..546     -  rep_origin     p15A ori: Plasmids containing the medium-copy-number p15A origin of replication can be propagated in E. coli cells that contain a second plasmid with the ColE1 origin.
    658..722     -  CDS            TcR (fragment): tetracycline efflux protein; tet; confers resistance to tetracycline
    737..758     -  protein_bind   CAP binding site: CAP binding activates transcription in the presence of cAMP. E. coli catabolite activator protein
   1039..1677    +  CDS            brxA: BRXA_ECOHS - Experimental evidence at transcript level: Swiss-Prot protein existence level 2. BREX systems (bacteriophage exclusion) provide immunity against bacteriophage. A probably non-essential part of a type 1 BREX system which protects against dsDNA phage. This system allows phage adsorption but prevents phage DNA replication, without degradation of the phage DNA. Methylation of bacterial DNA by PglX guides self/non- self discrimination. When the brxA-brxB-brxC-pglX-pglZ-brxL genes are transformed into a susceptible E.coli strain (BW25113) they confer very high resistance to infection by
   1680..2276    +  CDS            brxB: BRXB_ECOHS - Experimental evidence at protein level: Swiss-Prot protein existence level 1. BREX systems (bacteriophage exclusion) provide immunity against bacteriophage. Part of a type 1 BREX system which protects against dsDNA phage. This system allows phage adsorption but prevents phage DNA replication, without degradation of the phage DNA. Methylation of bacterial DNA by PglX guides self/non-self discrimination. When the brxA-brxB-brxC-pglX-pglZ-brxL genes are transformed into a susceptible E.coli strain (BW25113) they confer very high resistance to infection by bacteriophage VR7 and VpaE1,
   2291..5929    +  CDS            brxC: BRXC_ECOHS - Experimental evidence at protein level: Swiss-Prot protein existence level 1. BREX systems (bacteriophage exclusion) provide immunity against bacteriophage. Part of a type 1 BREX system which protects against dsDNA phage. This system allows phage adsorption but prevents phage DNA replication, without degradation of the phage DNA. Methylation of bacterial DNA by PglX guides self/non-self discrimination. When the brxA-brxB-brxC-pglX-pglZ-brxL genes are transformed into a susceptible E.coli strain (BW25113) they confer very high resistance to infection by bacteriophage VR7 and VpaE1,
   5978..9580    +  CDS            pglX: PGLX_ECOHS - Also known as brxX From Escherichia coli O9:H4 (strain HS).
   9760..12354   +  CDS            pglZ: PGLZ_ECOHS - Also known as brxZ From Escherichia coli O9:H4 (strain HS).
  12368..14449   +  CDS            brxL: BRXL_ECOHS - Experimental evidence at protein level: Swiss-Prot protein existence level 1. BREX systems (bacteriophage exclusion) provide immunity against bacteriophage. Part of a type 1 BREX system which protects against dsDNA phage. This system allows phage adsorption but prevents phage DNA replication, without degradation of the phage DNA. Methylation of bacterial DNA by PglX guides self/non-self discrimination. When the brxA-brxB-brxC-pglX-pglZ-brxL genes are transformed into a susceptible E.coli strain (BW25113) they confer very high resistance to infection by bacteriophage VR7 and VpaE1,
  14483..14530   +  terminator     T7 terminator: transcription terminator for bacteriophage T7 RNA polymerase
  14753..15409   -  CDS            cat: CAT_ECOLX - Experimental evidence at protein level: Swiss-Prot protein existence level 1. This enzyme is an effector of chloramphenicol resistance in bacteria. From Escherichia coli. This protein is used as a marker in many commonly used cloning vectors, such as pACYC184.
  15410..15512   -  promoter       cat promoter: promoter of the E. coli cat gene encoding chloramphenicol acetyltransferase
  15633..15776   +  mobile_element IS1 (fragment): prokaryotic transposable element IS1
  15895..15950   -  rep_origin     RSF ori (fragment): Plasmids containing the RSF 1030 origin of replication can be propagated in E. coli cells that contain additional plasmids with compatible origins.
