[The description below was written by a language model from this plasmid's Addgene catalogue record and pLannotate feature annotations shown in this document.]
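Description:
pLG002 (BREX type I) is a low-copy bacterial expression plasmid built on the pACYC184 backbone and carrying a complete type I BREX (bacteriophage exclusion) defense system cloned from Escherichia coli DSM5212. The sequenced construct is about 16 kb, of which roughly 13.7 kb is insert. It replicates from the p15A origin, which is compatible with ColE1-type plasmids in the same cell, and is selected with chloramphenicol through the cat gene driven by its own promoter. Only a short remnant of the pACYC184 tetracycline resistance gene remains, consistent with the insert having replaced most of that region. Small IS1 and RSF-origin-like fragments are also annotated in the backbone and appear to be vestigial.

The payload is a six-gene cluster arranged in a single orientation: brxA, brxB, brxC, pglX, pglZ and brxL, annotated by similarity to the homologous proteins of E. coli strain HS. In type I BREX systems, these genes together protect against dsDNA phages by allowing adsorption but blocking phage DNA replication without degrading the phage genome. PglX methylates host DNA to provide self versus non-self discrimination, and brxA is thought to be non-essential. No promoter is annotated upstream of brxA other than a nearby CAP binding site on the opposite strand. About 280 bp of unannotated sequence precedes the first gene, and the record does not state what drives expression. A T7 terminator follows brxL. The plasmid is intended for heterologous expression of BREX in susceptible E. coli to test its antiviral activity, for example in phage challenge experiments.
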