Addgene plasmid #157880: pLG002 (BREX type I)
Purpose: Expresses the BREX type I defense system
Depositing lab: Feng Zhang. Depositing organization: Broad Institute. Publication: Diverse enzymatic activities mediate antiviral immunity in prokaryotes. Gao L, Altae-Tran H, Bohning F, Makarova KS, Segel M, Schmid-Burgk JL, Koob J, Wolf YI, Koonin EV, Zhang F. Science. 2020 Aug 28;369(6507):1077-1084. doi: 10.1126/science.aba0372. PubMed 32855333.
Backbone
  Vector backbone: pACYC184
  Vector type: Bacterial Expression
Growth in bacteria
  Bacterial resistance: Chloramphenicol, 25 μg/mL
  Growth temperature: 37°C
  Growth strain: NEB Stable
  Copy number: Low Copy
Gene/Insert
  Gene/Insert name: BREX type I
  Species: Escherichia coli DSM5212
  Insert size (bp): 13703
Terms and licenses: Academic/Nonprofit Terms; Industry Terms: Not Available to Industry
How to cite: pLG002 (BREX type I) was a gift from Feng Zhang (Addgene plasmid # 157880 ; http://n2t.net/addgene:157880 ; RRID:Addgene_157880)
